>Addgene plasmid #226811 | pInducer20 2xHA HCAR3 | addgene full sequence | sequence record 471980 | Addgene NGS Result
TGGAAGGGCTAATTCACTCCCAAAGAAGACAAGATATCCTTGATCTGTGGATCTACCACACACAAGGCTA
CTTCCCTGATTAGCAGAACTACACACCAGGGCCAGGGGTCAGATATCCACTGACCTTTGGATGGTGCTAC
AAGCTAGTACCAGTTGAGCCAGATAAGGTAGAAGAGGCCAATAAAGGAGAGAACACCAGCTTGTTACACC
CTGTGAGCCTGCATGGGATGGATGACCCGGAGAGAGAAGTGTTAGAGTGGAGGTTTGACAGCCGCCTAGC
ATTTCATCACGTGGCCCGAGAGCTGCATCCGGAGTACTTCAAGAACTGCTGATATCGAGCTTGCTACAAG
GGACTTTCCGCTGGGGACTTTCCAGGGAGGCGTGGCCTGGGCGGGACTGGGGAGTGGCGAGCCCTCAGAT
CCTGCATATAAGCAGCTGCTTTTTGCCTGTACTGGGTCTCTCTGGTTAGACCAGATCTGAGCCTGGGAGC
TCTCTGGCTAACTAGGGAACCCACTGCTTAAGCCTCAATAAAGCTTGCCTTGAGTGCTTCAAGTAGTGTG
TGCCCGTCTGTTGTGTGACTCTGGTAACTAGAGATCCCTCAGACCCTTTTAGTCAGTGTGGAAAATCTCT
AGCAGTGGCGCCCGAACAGGGACTTGAAAGCGAAAGGGAAACCAGAGGAGCTCTCTCGACGCAGGACTCG
GCTTGCTGAAGCGCGCACGGCAAGAGGCGAGGGGCGGCGACTGGTGAGTACGCCAAAAATTTTGACTAGC
GGAGGCTAGAAGGAGAGAGATGGGTGCGAGAGCGTCAGTATTAAGCGGGGGAGAATTAGATCGCGATGGG
AAAAAATTCGGTTAAGGCCAGGGGGAAAGAAAAAATATAAATTAAAACATATAGTATGGGCAAGCAGGGA
GCTAGAACGATTCGCAGTTAATCCTGGCCTGTTAGAAACATCAGAAGGCTGTAGACAAATACTGGGACAG
CTACAACCATCCCTTCAGACAGGATCAGAAGAACTTAGATCATTATATAATACAGTAGCAACCCTCTATT
GTGTGCATCAAAGGATAGAGATAAAAGACACCAAGGAAGCTTTAGACAAGATAGAGGAAGAGCAAAACAA
AAGTAAGACCACCGCACAGCAAGCGGCCGGCCGCTGATCTTCAGACCTGGAGGAGGAGATATGAGGGACA
ATTGGAGAAGTGAATTATATAAATATAAAGTAGTAAAAATTGAACCATTAGGAGTAGCACCCACCAAGGC
AAAGAGAAGAGTGGTGCAGAGAGAAAAAAGAGCAGTGGGAATAGGAGCTTTGTTCCTTGGGTTCTTGGGA
GCAGCAGGAAGCACTATGGGCGCAGCGTCAATGACGCTGACGGTACAGGCCAGACAATTATTGTCTGGTA
TAGTGCAGCAGCAGAACAATTTGCTGAGGGCTATTGAGGCGCAACAGCATCTGTTGCAACTCACAGTCTG
GGGCATCAAGCAGCTCCAGGCAAGAATCCTGGCTGTGGAAAGATACCTAAAGGATCAACAGCTCCTGGGG
ATTTGGGGTTGCTCTGGAAAACTCATTTGCACCACTGCTGTGCCTTGGAATGCTAGTTGGAGTAATAAAT
CTCTGGAACAGATTTGGAATCACACGACCTGGATGGAGTGGGACAGAGAAATTAACAATTACACAAGCTT
AATACACTCCTTAATTGAAGAATCGCAAAACCAGCAAGAAAAGAATGAACAAGAATTATTGGAATTAGAT
AAATGGGCAAGTTTGTGGAATTGGTTTAACATAACAAATTGGCTGTGGTATATAAAATTATTCATAATGA
TAGTAGGAGGCTTGGTAGGTTTAAGAATAGTTTTTGCTGTACTTTCTATAGTGAATAGAGTTAGGCAGGG
ATATTCACCATTATCGTTTCAGACCCACCTCCCAACCCCGAGGGGACCCGACAGGCCCGAAGGAATAGAA
GAAGAAGGTGGAGAGAGAGACAGAGACAGATCCATTCGATTAGTGAACGGATCTCGACGGTATCGCCGAA
TTCACAAATGGCAGTATTCATCCACAATTTTAAAAGAAAAGGGGGGATTGGGGGGTACAGTGCAGGGGAA
AGAATAGTAGACATAATAGCAACAGACATACAAACTAAAGAATTACAAAAACAAATTACAAAAATTCAAA
ATTTTCGGGTTTATTACAGGGACAGCAGAGATCCAGTTTGGACTAGGATCCTTTACCACTCCCTATCAGT
GATAGAGAAAAGTGAAAGTCGAGTTTACCACTCCCTATCAGTGATAGAGAAAAGTGAAAGTCGAGTTTAC
CACTCCCTATCAGTGATAGAGAAAAGTGAAAGTCGAGTTTACCACTCCCTATCAGTGATAGAGAAAAGTG
AAAGTCGAGTTTACCACTCCCTATCAGTGATAGAGAAAAGTGAAAGTCGAGTTTACCACTCCCTATCAGT
GATAGAGAAAAGTGAAAGTCGAGTTTACCACTCCCTATCAGTGATAGAGAAAAGTGAAAGTCGAGCTCGG
TACCCGGGTCGAGGTAGGCGTGTACGGTGGGAGGCCTATATAAGCAGAGCTCGTTTAGTGAACCGTCAGA
TCGCCTGGAGACGCCATCCACGCTGTTTTGACCTCCATAGAAGACACCGGGACCGATCCAGCCTCCGCGG
CCCCGAACTAGTCCAGTGTGGTGGAATTCTGCAGATATCAACAAGTTTGTACAAAAAAGCAGGCTTTAAA
GGAACCAATTCAGTCGACTGGATCCGGTACCGCTAGCGCCGCCACCATGTACCCATACGATGTTCCTGAC
TATGCGGGCTATCCCTATGACGTCCCGGACTATGCAGGATCCGGAGATCCACCTGTCGCAACCATGAACC
GGCACCACCTCCAGGACCACTTCCTGGAGATTGACAAAAAGAACTGCTGTGTGTTCAGGGACGATTTCAT
CGCCAAGGTACTCCCCCCTGTGCTTGGGTTGGAGTTCATCTTCGGGCTGCTTGGCAATGGGCTTGCATTG
TGGATTTTTTGCTTCCATCTTAAGTCATGGAAGTCCAGTCGGATTTTCTTGTTCAATTTGGCCGTAGCGG
ATTTCCTCCTCATTATCTGCCTTCCCTTTGTAATGGATTACTACGTGAGACGCTCTGATTGGAAATTCGG
GGATATCCCGTGCCGGCTGGTACTCTTCATGTTTGCGATGAACAGGCAAGGGAGCATCATTTTCTTGACT
GTGGTCGCCGTTGATCGCTATTTCAGAGTGGTTCATCCTCACCACGCTCTTAATAAGATATCCAACTGGA
CAGCAGCTATTATCTCATGTTTGTTGTGGGGGATAACGGTCGGGCTGACTGTCCATCTTTTGAAGAAAAA
GTTGTTGATACAGAATGGGACGGCTAATGTATGTATATCCTTCTCTATTTGCCATACGTTTCGCTGGCAC
GAAGCTATGTTTCTCTTGGAATTTTTCCTGCCTCTGGGTATAATCTTGTTCTGCTCCGCCAGAATAATTT
GGTCATTGAGACAGAGACAGATGGACAGGCACGCGAAGATTAAACGGGCAATCACGTTCATAATGGTGGT
AGCAATCGTATTTGTCATCTGCTTCCTGCCGTCAGTGGTTGTCAGGATTCACATCTTCTGGCTCCTGCAC
ACCAGCGGGACTCAGAACTGCGAAGTATATCGATCAGTGGACCTGGCATTCTTCATCACGCTCAGTTTTA
CGTACATGAACAGCATGCTTGACCCTGTCGTGTATTATTTTTCAAGCCCCTCATTCCCGAACTTTTTTAG
CACACTGATTAATCGCTGCCTCCAAAGGAAGATAACAGGCGAACCCGATAATAACCGGTCCACCTCTGTG
GAACTCACGGGAGACCCCAACAAGACCAGGGGTGCCCCCGAGGCGCTCATTGCGAACTCTGGGGAACCCT
GGTCCCCTAGCTACCTTGGACCAACGTCAAATAATCATAGTAAAAAGGGGCACTGTCATCAGGAGCCAGC
CAGTCTTGAAAAGCAGCTTGGCTGTTGTATCGAATAATAAGAATTCGCGGCCGCACTCGAGATATCTAGA
CCCAGCTTTCTTGTACAAAGTGGTTGATATCCAGCACAGTGGCGGCCGCTCGAGTCTAGAGGGCCCGCGG
TTCGAATACCCATACGACGTCCCAGACTACGCTTAGTAATGATTAATTAAACTAGAAATTCTACCGGGTA
GGGGAGGCGCTTTTCCCAAGGCAGTCTGGAGTAACCCACCCAAGATCTGGCCTCCGCGCCGGGTTTTGGC
GCCTCCCGCGGGCGCCCCCCTCCTCACGGCGAGCGCTGCCACGTCAGACGAAGGGCGCAGCGAGCGTCCT
GATCCTTCCGCCCGGACGCTCAGGACAGCGGCCCGCTGCTCATAAGACTCGGCCTTAGAACCCCAGTATC
AGCAGAAGGACATTTTAGGACGGGACTTGGGTGACTCTAGGGCACTGGTTTTCTTTCCAGAGAGCGGAAC
AGGCGAGGAAAAGTAGTCCCTTCTCGGCGATTCTGCGGAGGGATCTCCGTGGGGCGGTGAACGCCGATGA
TTATATAAGGACGCGCCGGGTGTGGCACAGCTAGTTCCGTCGCAGCCGGGATTTGGGTCGCGGTTCTTGT
TTGTGGATCGCTGTGATCGTCACTTGGTGAGTAGCGGGCTGCTGGGCTGGCCGGGGCTTTCGTGGCCGCC
GGGCCGCTCGGTGGGACGGAAGCGTGTGGAGAGACCGCCAAGGGCTGTAGTCTGGGTCCGCGAGCAAGGT
TGCCCTGAACTGGGGGTTGGGGGGAGCGCAGCAAAATGGCGGCTGTTCCCGAGTCTTGAATGGAAGACGC
TTGTGAGGCGGGCTGTGAGGTCGTTGAAACAAGGTGGGGGGCATGGTGGGCGGCAAGAACCCAAGGTCTT
GAGGCCTTCGCTAATGCGGGAAAGCTCTTATTCGGGTGAGATGGGCTGGGGCACCATCTGGGGACCCTGA
CGTGAAGTTTGTCACTGACTGGAGAACTCGGTTTGTCGTCTGTTGCGGGGGCGGCAGTTATGGCGGTGCC
GTTGGGCAGTGCACCCGTACCTTTGGGAGCGCGCGCCCTCGTCGTGTCGTGACGTCACCCGTTCTGTTGG
CTTATAATGCAGGGTGGGGCCACCTGCCGGTAGGTGTGCGGTAGGCTTTTCTCCGTCGCAGGACGCAGGG
TTCGGGCCTAGGGTAGGCTCTCCTGAATCGACAGGCGCCGGACCTCTGGTGAGGGGAGGGATAAGTGAGG
CGTCAGTTTCTTTGGTCGGTTTTATGTACCTATCTTCTTAAGTAGCTGAAGCTCCGGTTTTGAACTATGC
GCTCGGGGTTGGCGAGTGTGTTTTGTGAAGTTTTTTAGGCACCTTTTGAAATGTAATCATTTGGGTCAAT
ATGTAATTTTCAGTGTTAGACTAGTAAATTGTCCGCTAAATTCTGGCCGTTTTTGGCTTTTTTGTTAGAC
GAAGCTTGGTACCGAGCTCGGATCTCCACCCCGTACCGGTCCTGCAGTCGAATTCACCATGTCTAGACTG
GACAAGAGCAAAGTCATAAACGGAGCTCTGGAATTACTCAATGGTGTCGGTATCGAAGGCCTGACGACAA
GGAAACTCGCTCAAAAGCTGGGAGTTGAGCAGCCTACCCTGTACTGGCACGTGAAGAACAAGCGGGCCCT
GCTCGATGCCCTGCCAATCGAGATGCTGGACAGGCATCATACCCACTTCTGCCCCCTGGAAGGCGAGTCA
TGGCAAGACTTTCTGCGGAACAACGCCAAGTCATACCGCTGTGCTCTCCTCTCACATCGCGACGGGGCTA
AAGTGCATCTCGGCACCCGCCCAACAGAGAAACAGTACGAAACCCTGGAAAATCAGCTCGCGTTCCTGTG
TCAGCAAGGCTTCTCCCTGGAGAACGCACTGTACGCTCTGTCCGCCGTGGGCCACTTTACACTGGGCTGC
GTATTGGAGGAACAGGAGCATCAAGTAGCAAAAGAGGAAAGAGAGACACCTACCACCGATTCTATGCCCC
CACTTCTGAGACAAGCAATTGAGCTGTTCGACCGGCAGGGAGCCGAACCTGCCTTCCTTTTCGGCCTGGA
ACTAATCATATGTGGCCTGGAGAAACAGCTAAAGTGCGAAAGCGGCGGGCCGACCGACGCCCTTGACGAT
TTTGACTTAGACATGCTCCCAGCCGATGCCCTTGACGACTTTGACCTTGATATGCTGCCTGCTGACGCTC
TTGACGATTTTGACCTTGACATGCTCCCCGGGTAACTAAGTAAGGATCCGCGGCCGCACTAGAGGAATTC
CGCCCCTCTCCCCCCCCCCCCCCTAACGTTACTGGCCGAAGCCGCTTGGAATAAGGCCGGTGTGCGTTTG
TCTATATGTTATTTTCCACCATATTGCCGTCTTTTGGCAATGTGAGGGCCCGGAAACCTGGCCCTGTCTT
CTTGACGAGCATTCCTAGGGGTCTTTCCCCTCTCGCCAAAGGAATGCAAGGTCTGTTGAATGTCGTGAAG
GAAGCAGTTCCTCTGGAAGCTTCTTGAAGACAAACAACGTCTGTAGCGACCCTTTGCAGGCAGCGGAACC
CCCCACCTGGCGACAGGTGCCTCTGCGGCCAAAAGCCACGTGTATAAGATACACCTGCAAAGGCGGCACA
ACCCCAGTGCCACGTTGTGAGTTGGATAGTTGTGGAAAGAGTCAAATGGCTCTCCTCAAGCGTATTCAAC
AAGGGGCTGAAGGATGCCCAGAAGGTACCCCATTGTATGGGATCTGATCTGGGGCCTCGGTGCACATGCT
TTACATGTGTTTAGTCGAGGTTAAAAAAACGTCTAGGCCCCCCGAACCACGGGGACGTGGTTTTCCTTTG
AAAAACACGATGATAAGCTTACCGGTCCACCATGATTGAACAAGATGGATTGCACGCAGGTTCTCCGGCC
GCTTGGGTGGAGAGGCTATTCGGCTATGACTGGGCACAACAGACAATCGGCTGCTCTGATGCCGCCGTGT
TCCGGCTGTCAGCGCAGGGGCGCCCGGTTCTTTTTGTCAAGACCGACCTGTCCGGTGCCCTGAATGAACT
GCAAGACGAGGCAGCGCGGCTATCGTGGCTGGCCACGACGGGCGTTCCTTGCGCAGCTGTGCTCGACGTT
GTCACTGAAGCGGGAAGGGACTGGCTGCTATTGGGCGAAGTGCCGGGGCAGGATCTCCTGTCATCTCACC
TTGCTCCTGCCGAGAAAGTATCCATCATGGCTGATGCAATGCGGCGGCTGCATACGCTTGATCCGGCTAC
CTGCCCATTCGACCACCAAGCGAAACATCGCATCGAGCGAGCACGTACTCGGATGGAAGCCGGTCTTGTC
GATCAGGATGATCTGGACGAAGAGCATCAGGGGCTCGCGCCAGCCGAACTGTTCGCCAGGCTCAAGGCGA
GCATGCCCGACGGCGAGGATCTCGTCGTGACCCATGGCGATGCCTGCTTGCCGAATATCATGGTGGAAAA
TGGCCGCTTTTCTGGATTCATCGACTGTGGCCGGCTGGGTGTGGCGGACCGCTATCAGGACATAGCGTTG
GCTACCCGTGATATTGCTGAAGAGCTTGGCGGCGAATGGGCTGACCGCTTCCTCGTGCTTTACGGTATCG
CCGCTCCCGATTCGCAGCGCATCGCCTTCTATCGCCTTCTTGACGAGTTCTTCTGATGTACAAGTAAAGC
GGCCGCGACTCTAGATCATAATCAGCCATACCACATTTGTAGAGGTTTTACTTGCTTTAAAAAACCTCCC
ACACCTCCCCCTGAACCTGAAACATAAAATGAATGCAATTGTTGTTGTTTAGTCCCTCCCAATTCGATAT
CAAGCTTATCGCGATAGATCCTAATCAACCTCTGGATTACAAAATTTGTGAAAGATTGACTGGTATTCTT
AACTATGTTGCTCCTTTTACGCTATGTGGATACGCTGCTTTAATGCCTTTGTATCATGCTATTGCTTCCC
GTATGGCTTTCATTTTCTCCTCCTTGTATAAATCCTGGTTGCTGTCTCTTTATGAGGAGTTGTGGCCCGT
TGTCAGGCAACGTGGCGTGGTGTGCACTGTGTTTGCTGACGCAACCCCCACTGGTTGGGGCATTGCCACC
ACCTGTCAGCTCCTTTCCGGGACTTTCGCTTTCCCCCTCCCTATTGCCACGGCGGAACTCATCGCCGCCT
GCCTTGCCCGCTGCTGGACAGGGGCTCGGCTGTTGGGCACTGACAATTCCGTGGTGTTGTCGGGGAAATC
ATCGTCCTTTCCTTGGCTGCTCGCCTGTGTTGCCACCTGGATTCTGCGCGGGACGTCCTTCTGCTACGTC
CCTTCGGCCCTCAATCCAGCGGACCTTCCTTCCCGCGGCCTGCTGCCGGCTCTGCGGCCTCTTCCGCGTC
TTCGCCTTCGCCCTCAGACGAGTCGGATCTCCCTTTGGGCCGCCTCCCCGCCTGAGATCCTTTAAGACCA
ATGACTTACAAGGCAGCTGTAGATCTTAGCCACTTTTTAAAAGAAAAGGGGGGACTGGAAGGGCTAATTC
ACTCCCAACGAAGACAAGATCTGCTTTTTGCTTGTACTGGGTCTCTCTGGTTAGACCAGATCTGAGCCTG
GGAGCTCTCTGGCTAACTAGGGAACCCACTGCTTAAGCCTCAATAAAGCTTGCCTTGAGTGCTTCAAGTA
GTGTGTGCCCGTCTGTTGTGTGACTCTGGTAACTAGAGATCCCTCAGACCCTTTTAGTCAGTGTGGAAAA
TCTCTAGCAGTAGTAGTTCATGTCATCTTATTATTCAGTATTTATAACTTGCAAAGAAATGAATATCAGA
GAGTGAGAGGCCCGGGTTAATTAAGGAAAGGGCTAGATCATTCTTGAAGACGAAAGGGCCTCGTGATACG
CCTATTTTTATAGGTTAATGTCATGATAATAATGGTTTCTTAGACGTCAGGTGGCACTTTTCGGGGAAAT
GTGCGCGGAACCCCTATTTGTTTATTTTTCTAAATACATTCAAATATGTATCCGCTCATGAGACAATAAC
CCTGATAAATGCTTCAATAATATTGAAAAAGGAAGAGTATGAGTATTCAACATTTCCGTGTCGCCCTTAT
TCCCTTTTTTGCGGCATTTTGCCTTCCTGTTTTTGCTCACCCAGAAACGCTGGTGAAAGTAAAAGATGCT
GAAGATCAGTTGGGTGCACGAGTGGGTTACATCGAACTGGATCTCAACAGCGGTAAGATCCTTGAGAGTT
TTCGCCCCGAAGAACGTTTTCCAATGATGAGCACTTTTAAAGTTCTGCTATGTGGCGCGGTATTATCCCG
TGTTGACGCCGGGCAAGAGCAACTCGGTCGCCGCATACACTATTCTCAGAATGACTTGGTTGAGTACTCA
CCAGTCACAGAAAAGCATCTTACGGATGGCATGACAGTAAGAGAATTATGCAGTGCTGCCATAACCATGA
GTGATAACACTGCGGCCAACTTACTTCTGACAACGATCGGAGGACCGAAGGAGCTAACCGCTTTTTTGCA
CAACATGGGGGATCATGTAACTCGCCTTGATCGTTGGGAACCGGAGCTGAATGAAGCCATACCAAACGAC
GAGCGTGACACCACGATGCCTGTAGCAATGGCAACAACGTTGCGCAAACTATTAACTGGCGAACTACTTA
CTCTAGCTTCCCGGCAACAATTAATAGACTGGATGGAGGCGGATAAAGTTGCAGGACCACTTCTGCGCTC
GGCCCTTCCGGCTGGCTGGTTTATTGCTGATAAATCTGGAGCCGGTGAGCGTGGGTCTCGCGGTATCATT
GCAGCACTGGGGCCAGATGGTAAGCCCTCCCGTATCGTAGTTATCTACACGACGGGGAGTCAGGCAACTA
TGGATGAACGAAATAGACAGATCGCTGAGATAGGTGCCTCACTGATTAAGCATTGGTAACTGTCAGACCA
AGTTTACTCATATATACTTTAGATTGATTTAAAACTTCATTTTTAATTTAAAAGGATCTAGGTGAAGATC
CTTTTTGATAATCTCATGACCAAAATCCCTTAACGTGAGTTTTCGTTCCACTGAGCGTCAGACCCCGTAG
AAAAGATCAAAGGATCTTCTTGAGATCCTTTTTTTCTGCGCGTAATCTGCTGCTTGCAAACAAAAAAACC
ACCGCTACCAGCGGTGGTTTGTTTGCCGGATCAAGAGCTACCAACTCTTTTTCCGAAGGTAACTGGCTTC
AGCAGAGCGCAGATACCAAATACTGTTCTTCTAGTGTAGCCGTAGTTAGGCCACCACTTCAAGAACTCTG
TAGCACCGCCTACATACCTCGCTCTGCTAATCCTGTTACCAGTGGCTGCTGCCAGTGGCGATAAGTCGTG
TCTTACCGGGTTGGACTCAAGACGATAGTTACCGGATAAGGCGCAGCGGTCGGGCTGAACGGGGGGTTCG
TGCACACAGCCCAGCTTGGAGCGAACGACCTACACCGAACTGAGATACCTACAGCGTGAGCTATGAGAAA
GCGCCACGCTTCCCGAAGGGAGAAAGGCGGACAGGTATCCGGTAAGCGGCAGGGTCGGAACAGGAGAGCG
CACGAGGGAGCTTCCAGGGGGAAACGCCTGGTATCTTTATAGTCCTGTCGGGTTTCGCCACCTCTGACTT
GAGCGTCGATTTTTGTGATGCTCGTCAGGGGGGCGGAGCCTATGGAAAAACGCCAGCAACGCGGCCTTTT
TACGGTTCCTGGCCTTTTGCTGGCCTTTTGCTCACATGTTCTTTCCTGCGTTATCCCCTGATTCTGTGGA
TAACCGTATTACCGCCTTTGAGTGAGCTGATACCGCTCGCCGCAGCCGAACGACCGAGCGCAGCGAGTCA
GTGAGCGAGGAAGCGGAAGAGCGCCCAATACGCAAACCGCCTCTCCCCGCGCGTTGGCCGATTCATTAAT
GCAGCAAGCTCATGGCTGACTAATTTTTTTTATTTATGCAGAGGCCGAGGCCGCCTCGGCCTCTGAGCTA
TTCCAGAAGTAGTGAGGAGGCTTTTTTGGAGGCCTAGGCTTTTGCAAAAAGCTCCCCGTGGCACGACAGG
TTTCCCGACTGGAAAGCGGGCAGTGAGCGCAACGCAATTAATGTGAGTTAGCTCACTCATTAGGCACCCC
AGGCTTTACACTTTATGCTTCCGGCTCGTATGTTGTGTGGAATTGTGAGCGGATAACAATTTCACACAGG
AAACAGCTATGACATGATTACGAATTTCACAAATAAAGCATTTTTTTCACTGCATTCTAGTTGTGGTTTG
TCCAAACTCATCAATGTATCTTATCATGTCTGGATCAACTGGATAACTCAAGCTAACCAAAATCATCCCA
AACTTCCCACCCCATACCCTATTACCACTGCCAATTACCTGTGGTTTCATTTACTCTAAACCTGTGATTC
CTCTGAATTATTTTCATTTTAAAGAAATTGTATTTGTTAAATATGTACTACAAACTTAGTAGT
Features (pLannotate 1.2.2; 35 found; start..end, strand, type, name):
    377..634     +  LTR            5' LTR (truncated): truncated 5' long terminal repeat (LTR) from HIV-1
    681..806     +  misc_feature   HIV-1 Ψ: packaging signal of human immunodeficiency virus type 1
    790..1128    +  CDS            HIV-1 gag (fragment): gag protein from human immunodeficiency virus 1; gag
   1303..1536    +  misc_feature   RRE: The Rev response element (RRE) of HIV-1 allows for Rev-dependent mRNA export from the nucleus to the cytoplasm.
   1913..2013    +  CDS            Rev (fragment): human immunodeficiency virus 1 (HIV-1) Rev protein; rev; enhances nuclear export of unspliced and incompletely spliced viral mRNAs
   2058..2175    +  misc_feature   cPPT/CTS: central polypurine tract and central termination sequence of HIV-1
   2230..2500    +  protein_bind   tetracycline response element: contains seven copies of the tetracycline operator tetO tetracycline repressor TetR
   2511..2528    +  misc_feature   MCS (fragment): pUC18/19 multiple cloning site
   2533..2571    +  promoter       minimal CMV promoter: human cytomegalovirus (CMV) immediate early promoter
   2701..2725    +  protein_bind   attB1: mutant version of attB; recombination site for the Gateway® BP reaction BP Clonase™
   2780..2842    +  CDS            3xHA (fragment): three tandem HA epitope tags
   2864..4024    +  CDS            HCAR3: HCAR3_HUMAN - Also known as GPR109B, HCA3, HM74B, NIACR2. Experimental evidence at protein level: Swiss-Prot protein existence level 1. Receptor for 3-OH-octanoid acid mediates a negative feedback regulation of adipocyte lipolysis to counteract prolipolytic influences under conditions of physiological or pathological increases in beta- oxidation rates. Acts as a low affinity receptor for nicotinic acid. This pharmacological effect requires nicotinic acid doses that are much higher than those provided by a normal diet. From Homo sapiens (Human).
   4060..4084    -  protein_bind   attB2: mutant version of attB; recombination site for the Gateway® BP reaction BP Clonase™
   4196..4231    +  promoter       PGK promoter (fragment): mouse phosphoglycerate kinase 1 promoter
   4249..5460    +  promoter       UbC promoter: human ubiquitin C promoter
   5519..6216    +  CDS            rtTA3 (fragment): reverse tetracycline transactivator 3 activates expression from Tet-responsive promoters in the presence of doxycycline
   6146..6256    +  CDS            VP48: 3 tandem repeats of the minimal activation domain of herpes simplex virus VP16 (Cheng et al., 2013)
   6414..6876    +  misc_feature   IRES: internal ribosome entry site (IRES) of the encephalomyocarditis virus (EMCV)
   6892..7686    +  CDS            NeoR/KanR: aminoglycoside phosphotransferase from Tn5; aph(3')-II (or nptII); confers resistance to neomycin, kanamycin, and G418 (Geneticin®)
   7714..7797    +  CDS            large T antigen (fragment): large T antigen from SV40 (simian virus 40)
   7831..7851    +  misc_feature   MCS (fragment): pBluescript multiple cloning site
   7863..8451    +  misc_feature   WPRE: woodchuck hepatitis virus posttranscriptional regulatory element
   8459..8524    +  CDS            nef (fragment): NEF_HV1Z2 - Experimental evidence at protein level: Swiss-Prot protein existence level 1. Extracellular Nef protein targets CD4(+) T-lymphocytes for apoptosis by interacting with CXCR4 surface receptors. From Human immunodeficiency virus type 1 group M subtype D (isolate Z2/CDC-Z34) (HIV-1).
   8526..8759    +  LTR            3' LTR (ΔU3): self-inactivating 3' long terminal repeat (LTR) from HIV-1
   8964..9068    +  promoter       AmpR promoter: bla
   9069..9929    +  CDS            AmpR: β-lactamase; bla; confers resistance to ampicillin, carbenicillin, and related antibiotics
  10100..10688   +  rep_origin     ori: high-copy-number ColE1/pMB1/pBR322/pUC origin of replication
  10871..10925   +  CDS            lacI (fragment): lac repressor; lacI; The lac repressor binds to the lac operator to inhibit transcription in E. coli. This inhibition can be relieved by adding lactose or isopropyl-β-D-thiogalactopyranoside (IPTG).
  10931..11024   +  rep_origin     SV40 ori (fragment): SV40 origin of replication
  11049..11086   +  CDS            lacI (fragment): lac repressor; lacI; The lac repressor binds to the lac operator to inhibit transcription in E. coli. This inhibition can be relieved by adding lactose or isopropyl-β-D-thiogalactopyranoside (IPTG).
  11099..11120   +  protein_bind   CAP binding site: CAP binding activates transcription in the presence of cAMP. E. coli catabolite activator protein
  11135..11165   +  promoter       lac promoter: promoter for the E. coli lac operon
  11169..11191   +  protein_bind   lac operator (fragment): The lac repressor binds to the lac operator to inhibit transcription in E. coli. This inhibition can be relieved by adding lactose or isopropyl-β-D-thiogalactopyranoside (IPTG). lac repressor encoded by lacI
  11223..11306   +  polyA_signal   SV40 poly(A) signal (fragment): SV40 polyadenylation signal
  11473..329     +  CDS            nef (fragment) (across the origin): NEF_HV1BR - Experimental evidence at protein level: Swiss-Prot protein existence level 1. Extracellular Nef protein targets CD4(+) T-lymphocytes for apoptosis by interacting with CXCR4 surface receptors (PubMed:14990729). From Human immunodeficiency virus type 1 group M subtype B (isolate BRU/LAI) (HIV-1).
