[The description below was written by a language model from this plasmid's Addgene catalogue record and pLannotate feature annotations shown in this document.]
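Description:
pInducer20 2xHA HCAR3 is a doxycycline-inducible, HIV-1-based lentiviral expression vector built on the pInducer20 backbone, carrying a sequence-optimized human HCAR3 coding sequence introduced by Gateway cloning. In bacteria it is maintained through a high-copy ColE1/pUC-type origin and selected with ampicillin via the β-lactamase gene. The lentiviral portion contains a truncated 5' LTR, the Ψ packaging signal with adjoining gag sequence, the Rev response element for Rev-dependent export of the genomic RNA, the cPPT/CTS, a WPRE to enhance transcript expression, and a ΔU3 self-inactivating 3' LTR, so the integrated provirus lacks LTR promoter activity.

The payload is an all-in-one Tet-On arrangement. A tetracycline response element with seven tetO copies fused to a minimal CMV promoter drives the insert, which lies between attB1 and attB2 sites left by the Gateway recombination. HCAR3 (also known as GPR109B or HCA3), a G protein-coupled metabolite receptor for 3-hydroxyoctanoic acid and a low-affinity receptor for nicotinic acid, carries an N-terminal 2xHA epitope tag joined through a short linker; the annotation software labels this tag as a partial 3xHA match, consistent with two copies. Downstream, a constitutive human ubiquitin C promoter expresses the reverse transactivator rtTA3, followed by an EMCV IRES and the neomycin phosphotransferase gene, so that transduced cells can be selected with G418 and all of them carry the transactivator. Adding doxycycline lets rtTA3 bind the response element and switch on the tagged receptor. The construct is intended for making stable mammalian cell lines with controllable, HA-detectable HCAR3 expression; the associated study examined the receptor's role in epithelial proliferation, migration and cellular respiration.
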