Addgene plasmid #226811: pInducer20 2xHA HCAR3
Purpose: Tet-inducible lentiviral vector for 2xHA HCAR3 expression
Depositing lab: Ramiro Iglesias-Bartolome. Depositing organization: National Cancer Institute (NCI). Publication: GPCR Screening Reveals that the Metabolite Receptor HCAR3 Regulates Epithelial Proliferation, Migration, and Cellular Respiration. Pedro MP, Lund K, Kang SWS, Chen T, Stuelten CH, Porat-Shliom N, Iglesias-Bartolome R. J Invest Dermatol. 2024 Jun;144(6):1311-1321.e7. doi: 10.1016/j.jid.2023.12.002. Epub 2023 Dec 14. PubMed 38103827.
Backbone
  Vector backbone: pInducer20
  Backbone manufacturer: Addgene #44012
  Vector type: Lentiviral
  Selectable markers: Neomycin (select with G418)
Growth in bacteria
  Bacterial resistance: Ampicillin, 100 μg/mL
  Growth temperature: 30°C
  Growth strain: NEB Stable
  Copy number: Unknown
Gene/Insert
  Gene/Insert name: HCAR3
  Species: H. sapiens (human)
  Insert size (bp): 1251
  Mutation: Sequence optimized from NP_006009.2
  Entrez Gene: HCAR3 (a.k.a. GPR109B, HCA3, HM74, PUMAG, Puma-g)
  Tag / fusion protein: 2xHA tag followed by a GDPPVAT linker (N terminal on insert)
  Cloning method: Gateway Cloning
  Sequencing primers: 5′ LNCX_primer
Terms and licenses: Academic/Nonprofit Terms; Industry Terms: Not Available to Industry
How to cite: pInducer20 2xHA HCAR3 was a gift from Ramiro Iglesias-Bartolome (Addgene plasmid # 226811 ; http://n2t.net/addgene:226811 ; RRID:Addgene_226811)
