>Addgene plasmid #226811 | pInducer20 2xHA HCAR3 | depositor partial sequence | sequence record 444904 | 2xHA HCAR3
ATGTACCCATACGATGTTCCTGACTATGCGGGCTATCCCTATGACGTCCCGGACTATGCAGGATCCGGAG
ATCCACCTGTCGCAACCATGAACCGGCACCACCTCCAGGACCACTTCCTGGAGATTGACAAAAAGAACTG
CTGTGTGTTCAGGGACGATTTCATCGCCAAGGTACTCCCCCCTGTGCTTGGGTTGGAGTTCATCTTCGGG
CTGCTTGGCAATGGGCTTGCATTGTGGATTTTTTGCTTCCATCTTAAGTCATGGAAGTCCAGTCGGATTT
TCTTGTTCAATTTGGCCGTAGCGGATTTCCTCCTCATTATCTGCCTTCCCTTTGTAATGGATTACTACGT
GAGACGCTCTGATTGGAAATTCGGGGATATCCCGTGCCGGCTGGTACTCTTCATGTTTGCGATGAACAGG
CAAGGGAGCATCATTTTCTTGACTGTGGTCGCCGTTGATCGCTATTTCAGAGTGGTTCATCCTCACCACG
CTCTTAATAAGATATCCAACTGGACAGCAGCTATTATCTCATGTTTGTTGTGGGGGATAACGGTCGGGCT
GACTGTCCATCTTTTGAAGAAAAAGTTGTTGATACAGAATGGGACGGCTAATGTATGTATATCCTTCTCT
ATTTGCCATACGTTTCGCTGGCACGAAGCTATGTTTCTCTTGGAATTTTTCCTGCCTCTGGGTATAATCT
TGTTCTGCTCCGCCAGAATAATTTGGTCATTGAGACAGAGACAGATGGACAGGCACGCGAAGATTAAACG
GGCAATCACGTTCATAATGGTGGTAGCAATCGTATTTGTCATCTGCTTCCTGCCGTCAGTGGTTGTCAGG
ATTCACATCTTCTGGCTCCTGCACACCAGCGGGACTCAGAACTGCGAAGTATATCGATCAGTGGACCTGG
CATTCTTCATCACGCTCAGTTTTACGTACATGAACAGCATGCTTGACCCTGTCGTGTATTATTTTTCAAG
CCCCTCATTCCCGAACTTTTTTAGCACACTGATTAATCGCTGCCTCCAAAGGAAGATAACAGGCGAACCC
GATAATAACCGGTCCACCTCTGTGGAACTCACGGGAGACCCCAACAAGACCAGGGGTGCCCCCGAGGCGC
TCATTGCGAACTCTGGGGAACCCTGGTCCCCTAGCTACCTTGGACCAACGTCAAATAATCATAGTAAAAA
GGGGCACTGTCATCAGGAGCCAGCCAGTCTTGAAAAGCAGCTTGGCTGTTGTATCGAATAA
